Addgene plasmid #12560: pcDNA 3.1(-) mouse C/EBP gamma
Depositing lab: Peter Johnson. Publication: Regulation of CCAAT/enhancer-binding protein (C/EBP) activator proteins by heterodimerization with C/EBPgamma (Ig/EBP). Parkin SE, Baer M, Copeland TD, Schwartz RC, Johnson PF. J Biol Chem. 2002 Jun 28;277(26):23563-72. doi: 10.1074/jbc.M202184200. Epub 2002 Apr 29. PubMed 11980905.
Backbone
  Vector backbone: pcDNA3.1(-)
  Backbone manufacturer: Invitrogen
  Backbone size w/o insert (bp): 5427
  Vector type: Mammalian Expression
  Selectable markers: Neomycin (select with G418)
Growth in bacteria
  Bacterial resistance: Ampicillin, 100 μg/mL
  Growth temperature: 37°C
  Growth strain: DH5alpha
  Copy number: High Copy
Gene/Insert
  Gene/Insert name: CCAAT enhancer binding protein gamma (alt name: C/EBP gamma)
  Species: M. musculus (mouse)
  Insert size (bp): 477
  Entrez Gene: Cebpg (a.k.a. Gpe1bp, Ig/EBP, GPE1-BP, C/EBP[g], C/EBPgamma)
  Cloning method: Restriction Enzyme; 5′ cloning site EcoRI (not destroyed); 3′ cloning site HindIII (not destroyed)
  Sequencing primers: 5′ T7; 3′ BGH
Terms and licenses: Academic/Nonprofit Terms; Industry Terms: Not Available to Industry
How to cite: pcDNA 3.1(-) mouse C/EBP gamma was a gift from Peter Johnson (Addgene plasmid # 12560 ; http://n2t.net/addgene:12560 ; RRID:Addgene_12560)
