[The description below was written by a language model from this plasmid's Addgene catalogue record.]
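Description:
pcDNA 3.1(-) mouse C/EBP gamma is a mammalian expression plasmid built on the commercial pcDNA3.1(-) backbone (5427 bp without insert). It is propagated in E. coli as a high-copy plasmid under ampicillin selection. It also carries a neomycin resistance marker, so transfected mammalian cells can be selected with G418, for example to derive stable lines. No feature table accompanies the record, so individual backbone elements are not itemised. The pcDNA3.1 series is generally known for driving inserts from the strong constitutive CMV immediate-early promoter and terminating them with a bovine growth hormone polyadenylation signal. The listed T7 and BGH sequencing primers, which flank the cloning site, are consistent with this layout.

The payload is a 477 bp insert encoding mouse CCAAT/enhancer-binding protein gamma (Cebpg, also called Ig/EBP or GPE1-BP). It was cloned by restriction digestion between EcoRI at the 5′ end and HindIII at the 3′ end, and both sites were preserved, so the fragment can be excised or transferred. The record lists no epitope tags, fusion partners or mutations, so the protein is presumably expressed in untagged form, although this is not stated explicitly. C/EBP gamma is a small basic leucine zipper family member that pairs with other C/EBP proteins. The associated publication examines how heterodimerisation with C/EBP gamma regulates C/EBP activator proteins. The plasmid is therefore suited to transient or stable overexpression of C/EBP gamma in mammalian cells, for instance in co-transfection experiments that test its effect on the transcriptional activity of partner C/EBP factors.
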