>Addgene plasmid #12560 | pcDNA 3.1(-) mouse C/EBP gamma | addgene partial sequence | sequence record 20100 | CMV-F 5'-CGCAAATGGGCGGTAGGCGTG-3'
GCAGAGCTCTCTGGCTACTAGAGAACCACTGCTTACTGGCTTATCGAAATTAATACGACTCACTATAGGG
AGACCCAAGCTGGCTAGCGTTTAAACGGGCCCTCTAGACTCGAGCGGCCGCCACTGTGCTGGATATCTGC
AGAATTCGCGCCACCATGGCCAAGCTGTCGCAGCCAGCCACTACTCCAGGAGTGAATGGAATAAGTGTCA
TTCATACTCAGGCACATGCCAGCGGCTTACAGCAGGTTCCTCAGCTGGTGCCCGCTGGGCCTGGGGGAGG
GGGCAAGGCTGTGCCTCCAAGCAAGCAAAGCAAAAAGAGCTCACCCATGGATCGGAATAGTGACGAATAC
CGCCAGCGCAGAGAGCGGAACAATATGGCGGTGAAAAAAAGCCGGTTAAAAAGCAAGCAGAAAGCTCAAG
ATACACTGCAAAGAGTAAACCAGCTCAAGGAAGAGAATGAACGGTTGGAAGCCAAAATTAAGTTGCTGAC
AAAGGAATTAAGTGTACTGAAAGATTTGTTTCTTGAGCATGCGCACAGCCTCGCAGACAACGTGCAGCCC
ATCAGCACGGAAACTACAGCGACAAATTCTGATAACCCAGGGCAGTAGATCAAGCTTAAGTTTAAACCGC
TGATCAGCCTCGACTGTGCCTTCTAGTTGCCAGCCATCTGTTGTTTGCCCCTCCCCCGTGCCTTCCTTGA
CCCTGGAAGGTGCCACTCCCACTGTCCTTTCCTAATAAAATGAGGAAATTGCATCGCATTGTCTGAGTAG
GTGTCATTCTATTCTGGGGG
